>Addgene plasmid #226435 | TINGL-RR pDRF1 | addgene full sequence | sequence record 452206 | Addgene NGS Result
CAAGCTTCCTGAAACGGAGAAACATAAACAGGCATTGCTGGGATCACCCATACATCACTCTGTTTTGCCT
GACCTTTTCCGGTAATTTGAAAACAAACCCGGTCTCGAAGCGGAGATCCGGCGATAATTACCGCAGAAAT
AAACCCATACACGAGACGTAGAACCAGCCGCACATGGCCGGAGAAACTCCTGCGAGAATTTCGTAAACTC
GCGCGCATTGCATCTGTATTTCCTAATGCGGCACTTCCAGGCCTCGATCGAGACCGTTTATCCATTGCTT
TTTTGTTGTCTTTTTCCCTCGTTCACAGAAAGTCTGAAGAAGCTATAGTAGAACTATGAGCTTTTTTTGT
TTCTGTTTTCCTTTTTTTTTTTTTTACCTCTGTGGAAATTGTTACTCTCACACTCTTTAGTTCGTTTGTT
TGTTTTGTTTATTCCAATTATGACCGGTGACGAAACGTGGTCGATGGTGGGTACCGCTTATGCTCCCCTC
CATTAGTTTCGATTATATAAAAAGGCCAAATATTGTATTATTTTCAAATGTCCTATCATTATCGTCTAAC
ATCTAATTTCTCTTAAATTTTTTCTCTTTCTTTCCTATAACACCAATAGTGAAAATCTTTTTTTCTTCTA
TATCTACAAAAACTTTTTTTTTCTATCAACCTCGTTGATAAATTTTTTCTTTAACAATCGTTAATAATTA
ATTAATTGGAAAATAACCATTTTTTCTCTCTTTTATACACACATTCAAAAGAAAGAAAAAAAATATACCC
CAGCCTCGACTAGTGAATTCGCGGCCATCACAAGTTTGTACAAAAAAGCAGGCTGCTAGCATGGTTAGTA
AAGGTGAAGAATTGTTCACTGGTGTAGTGCCAATTTTAGTAGAATTAGATGGTGACGTTAACGGTCATAA
GTTCTCTGTAAGCGGTGAAGGTGAAGGTGACGCAACATACGGTAAATTAACTTTGAAATTCATTTGTACT
ACAGGTAAATTACCAGTTCCATGGCCAACTTTGGTTACTACTTTGTCTTGGGGTGTTCAATGTTTCGCTA
GATACCCAGATCATATGAAGCAACATGATTTCTTTAAGTCTGCTATGCCAGAAGGTTACGTTCAAGAAAG
AACTATCTTCTTCAAGGATGATGGTAACTATAAGACTAGAGCTGAAGTTAAGTTCGAAGGAGATACTTTA
GTTAATAGAATTGAATTGAAGGGTATTGATTTTAAGGAAGATGGTAATATTTTGGGTCATAAGTTGGAAT
ATAATTACATGGTTGATACTAGCATTGGTGTAACAATCTATAAGTACGACGATTATTATATGTCTGTAGT
GCGCAAGGCTATTGAGCAAGATGCGAAAGCCGCGCCAGATGTTCAGCTGCTGATGAATGATTCTCAGAAT
GACCAGTCCAAGCAGAACGATCAGATCGACGTATTGCTGGCGAAAGGGGTGAAGGCACTGGCAATCAACC
TGGTTGACCCGGCAGCTGCGGGTACGGTGATTGAGAAAGCGCGTGGGCAAAACGTGCCGGTGGTTTTCTT
CAACAAAGAACCGTCTCGTAAGGCGCTGGATAGCTACGACAAAGCCTACTACGTTGGCACTGACTCCAAA
GAGTCCGGCATTATTCAAGGCGATTTGATTGCTAAACACTGGGCGGCGAATCAGGGTTGGGATCTGAACA
AAGACGGTCAGATTCAGTTCGTACTGCTGAAAGGTGAACCGGGCCATCCGGATGCAGAAGCACGTACCAC
TTACGTGATTAAAGAATTGAACGATAAAGGCATCAAAACTGAACAGTTACAGTTAGATACCGCAATGTGG
GACACCGCTCAGGCGAAAGATAAGATGGACGCCTGGCTGTCTGGCCCGAACGCCAACAAAATCGAAGTGG
TTATCGCCAACAACGATGCGATGGCAATGGGCGCGGTTGAAGCGCTGAAAGCACACAACAAGTCCAGCAT
TCCGGTGTTTGGCGTCGATGCGCTGCCAGAAGCGCTGGCGCTGGTGAAATCCGGTGCATTGGCGGGCACC
GTACTGAACGATGCTAACAACCAGGCGAAAGCGACCTTTGATCTGGCGAAAAACCTGGCCGATGGTAAAG
GTGCGGCTGATGGCACCAACTGGAAAATCGACAACAAAGTGGTCCGCGTACCTTATGTTGGCGTAGATAA
AGACAACCTGGCTGAGTTCAGCTACTTCTCTGATAACGTTTACATTACTGCTGATAAGCAAAAGAACGGT
ATTAAGGCGAACTTCAAGATTAGACATAACATTGAAGATGGTGGTGTTCAATTAGCTGATCATTACCAAC
AAAACACTCCAATTGGTGACGGTCCAGTTTTGTTGCCAGATAACCATTACTTGTCTACTCAATCTAAGTT
GTCTAAGGATCCAAACGAAAAGAGAGATCATATGGTTTTGTTGGAATTCGTTACTGCTGCTGGGATCACT
TTAGGTATGGATGAATTGTATAAAGGTTCTGGTAAGTCCAATTACGACCTATTGAAGTTGTGTGGAGATG
TTGAATCCAACCCAGGACCTCCCGGGATGGTTAGTAAAGGTGAAGCTGTTATAAAAGAATTCATGAGGTT
TAAAGTTCATATGGAAGGTTCAATGAATGGTCATGAATTTGAAATTGAAGGTGAAGGTGAAGGTAGACCA
TATGAAGGTACACAAACTGCTAAATTGAAAGTTACTAAAGGTGGTCCATTACCATTTTCTTGGGATATTT
TGTCTCCACAATTCATGTATGGTTCTAGAGCTTTTATTAAGCATCCAGCTGATATTCCAGATTATTATAA
ACAATCTTTTCCTGAAGGTTTTAAATGGGAAAGAGTTATGAATTTCGAAGATGGTGGTGCTGTTACTGTT
ACTCAAGATACTTCTTTGGAAGATGGTACTTTAATCTATAAAGTTAAATTGAGAGGTACTAATTTTCCAC
CAGATGGTCCAGTTATGCAAAAGAAAACTATGGGTTGGGAAGCATCTACTGAAAGATTGTATCCAGAAGA
TGGTGTTTTGAAAGGAGACATTAAGATGGCTTTGAGATTGAAAGATGGTGGTCGGTACCTGGCCGACTTC
AAGACCACCTATAAAGCTAAAAAACCAGTTCAAATGCCAGGTGCATATAATGTTGATAGAAAGTTAGATA
TAACGTCGCATAACGAGGACTATACTGTAGTTGAACAATATGAACGTAGTGAAGGTAGACATAGTACCGG
AGGAATGGATGAATTGTATAAATAAGCGGCCGCACCCAGCTTTCTTGTACAAAGTGGTGTAGTTAATTCA
TGATGGCCGCTGCAGGTCGACCTCGAGGGGGGGCCCGGTACCCAATTCGCCCTATAGTGAGTCGTATTAC
GCGCGGATCCAGCTTTGGACTTCTTCGCCAGAGGTTTGGTCAAGTCTCCAATCAAGGTTGTCGGCTTGTC
TACCTTGCCAGAAATTTACGAAAAGATGGAAAAGGGTCAAATCGTTGGTAGATACGTTGTTGACACTTCT
AAATAAGCGAATTTCTTATGATTTATGATTTTTATTATTAAATAAGTTATAAAAAAAATAAGTGTATACA
AATTTTAAAGTGACTCTTAGGTTTTAAAACGAAAATTCTTATTCTTGAGTAACTCTTTCCTGTAGGTCAG
GTTGCTTTCTCAGGTATAGCATGAGGTCGCTCTTATTGACCACACCTCTACCGGCATGCCAATTCACTGG
CCGTCGTTTTACAACGTCGTGACTGGGAAAACCCTGGCGTTACCCAACTTAATCGCCTTGCAGCACATCC
CCCTTTCGCCAGCTGGCGTAATAGCGAAGAGGCCCGCACCGATCGCCCTTCCCAACAGTTGCGCAGCCTG
AATGGCGAATGGCGCCTGATGCGGTATTTTCTCCTTACGCATCTGTGCGGTATTTCACACCGCATAATCG
GATCGTACTTGTTACCCATCATTGAATTTTGAACATCCGAACCTGGGAGTTTTCCCTGAAACAGATAGTA
TATTTGAACCTGTATAATAATATATAGTCTAGCGCTTTACGGAAGACAATGTATGTATTTCGGTTCCTGG
AGAAACTATTGCATCTATTGCATAGGTAATCTTGCACGTCGCATCCCCGGTTCATTTTCTGCGTTTCCAT
CTTGCACTTCAATAGCATATCTTTGTTAACGAAGCATCTGTGCTTCATTTTGTAGAACAAAAATGCAACG
CGAGAGCGCTAATTTTTCAAACAAAGAATCTGAGCTGCATTTTTACAGAACAGAAATGCAACGCGAAAGC
GCTATTTTACCAACGAAGAATCTGTGCTTCATTTTTGTAAAACAAAAATGCAACGCGAGAGCGCTAATTT
TTCAAACAAAGAATCTGAGCTGCATTTTTACAGAACAGAAATGCAACGCGAGAGCGCTATTTTACCAACA
AAGAATCTATACTTCTTTTTTGTTCTACAAAAATGCATCCCGAGAGCGCTATTTTTCTAACAAAGCATCT
TAGATTACTTTTTTTCTCCTTTGTGCGCTCTATAATGCAGTCTCTTGATAACTTTTTGCACTGTAGGTCC
GTTAAGGTTAGAAGAAGGCTACTTTGGTGTCTATTTTCTCTTCCATAAAAAAAGCCTGACTCCACTTCCC
GCGTTTACTGATTACTAGCGAAGCTGCGGGTGCATTTTTTCAAGATAAAGGCATCCCCGATTATATTCTA
TACCGATGTGGATTGCGCATACTTTGTGAACAGAAAGTGATAGCGTTGATGATTCTTCATTGGTCAGAAA
ATTATGAACGGTTTCTTCTATTTTGTCTCTATATACTACGTATAGGAAATGTTTACATTTTCGTATTGTT
TTCGATTCACTCTATGAATAGTTCTTACTACAATTTTTTTGTCTAAAGAGTAATACTAGAGATAAACATA
AAAAATGTAGAGGTCGAGTTTAGATGCAAGTTCAAGGAGCGAAAGGTGGATGGGTAGGTTATATAGGGAT
ATAGCACAGAGATATATAGCAAAGAGATACTTTTGAGCAATGTTTGTGGAAGCGGTATTCGCAATATTTT
AGTAGCTCGTTACAGTCCGGTGCGTTTTTGGTTTTTTGAAAGTGCGTCTTCAGAGCGCTTTTGGTTTTCA
AAAGCGCTCTGAAGTTCCTATACTTTCTAGCTAGAGAATAGGAACTTCGGAATAGGAACTTCAAAGCGTT
TCCGAAAACGAGCGCTTCCGAAAATGCAACGCGAGCTGCGCACATACAGCTCACTGTTCACGTCGCACCT
ATATCTGCGTGTTGCCTGTATATATATATACATGAGAAGAACGGCATAGTGCGTGTTTATGCTTAAATGC
GTACTTATATGCGTCTATTTATGTAGGATGAAAGGTAGTCTAGTACCTCCTGTGATATTATCCCATTCCA
TGCGGGGTATCGTATGCTTCCTTCAGCACTACCCTTTAGCTGTTCTATATGCTGCCACTCCTCAATTGGA
TTAGTCTCATCCTTCAATGCTATCATTTCCTTTGATATTGGATCGATCCGATGATAAGCTGTCAAACATG
AGAATTGGGTAATAACTGATATAATTAAATTGAAGCTCTAATTTGTGAGTTTAGTATACATGCATTTACT
TATAATACAGTTTTTTAGTTTTGCTGGCCGCATCTTCTCAAATATGCTTCCCAGCCTGCTTTTCTGTAAC
GTTCACCCTCTACCTTAGCATCCCTTCCCTTTGCAAATAGTCCTCTTCCAACAATAATAATGTCAGATCC
TGTAGAGACCACATCATCCACGGTTCTATACTGTTGACCCAATGCGTCTCCCTTGTCATCTAAACCCACA
CCGGGTGTCATAATCAACCAATCGTAACCTTCATCTCTTCCACCCATGTCTCTTTGAGCAATAAAGCCGA
TAACAAAATCTTTGTCGCTCTTCGCAATGTCAACAGTACCCTTAGTATATTCTCCAGTAGATAGGGAGCC
CTTGCATGACAATTCTGCTAACATCAAAAGGCCTCTAGGTTCCTTTGTTACTTCTTCTGCCGCCTGCTTC
AAACCGCTAACAATACCTGGGCCCACCACACCGTGTGCATTCGTAATGTCTGCCCATTCTGCTATTCTGT
ATACACCCGCAGAGTACTGCAATTTGACTGTATTACCAATGTCAGCAAATTTTCTGTCTTCGAAGAGTAA
AAAATTGTACTTGGCGGATAATGCCTTTAGCGGCTTAACTGTGCCCTCCATGGAAAAATCAGTCAAGATA
TCCACATGTGTTTTTAGTAAACAAATTTTGGGACCTAATGCTTCAACTAACTCCAGTAATTCCTTGGTGG
TACGAACATCCAATGAAGCACACAAGTTTGTTTGCTTTTCGTGCATGATATTAAATAGCTTGGCAGCAAC
AGGACTAGGATGAGTAGCAGCACGTTCCTTATATGTAGCTTTCGACATGATTTATCTTCGTTTCCTGCAT
GTTTTTGTTCTGTGCAGTTGGGTTAAGAATACTGGGCAATTTCATGTTTCTTCAACACTACATATGCGTA
TATATACCAATCTAAGTCTGTGCTCCTTCCTTCGTTCTTCCTTCTGTTCGGAGATTACCGAATCAAAAAA
ATTTCAAGGAAACCGAAATCAAAAAAAAGAATAAAAAAAAAATGATGAATTGAAAAGCTAATTCTTGAAG
ACGAAAGGGCCTCGTGATACGCCTATTTTTATAGGTTAATGTCATGATAATAATGGTTTCTTAGACGTCA
GGTGGCACTTTTCGGGGAAATGTGCGCGGAACCCCTATTTGTTTATTTTTCTAAATACATTCAAATATGT
ATCCGCTCATGAGACAATAACCCTGATAAATGCTTCAATAATATTGAAAAAGGAAGAGTATGAGTATTCA
ACATTTCCGTGTCGCCCTTATTCCCTTTTTTGCGGCATTTTGCCTTCCTGTTTTTGCTCACCCAGAAACG
CTGGTGAAAGTAAAAGATGCTGAAGATCAGTTGGGTGCACGAGTGGGTTACATCGAACTGGATCTCAACA
GCGGTAAGATCCTTGAGAGTTTTCGCCCCGAAGAACGTTTTCCAATGATGAGCACTTTTAAAGTTCTGCT
ATGTGGCGCGGTATTATCCCGTATTGACGCCGGGCAAGAGCAACTCGGTCGCCGCATACACTATTCTCAG
AATGACTTGGTTGAGTACTCACCAGTCACAGAAAAGCATCTTACGGATGGCATGACAGTAAGAGAATTAT
GCAGTGCTGCCATAACCATGAGTGATAACACTGCGGCCAACTTACTTCTGACAACGATCGGAGGACCGAA
GGAGCTAACCGCTTTTTTGCACAACATGGGGGATCATGTAACTCGCCTTGATCGTTGGGAACCGGAGCTG
AATGAAGCCATACCAAACGACGAGCGTGACACCACGATGCCTGTAGCAATGGCAACAACGTTGCGCAAAC
TATTAACTGGCGAACTACTTACTCTAGCTTCCCGGCAACAATTAATAGACTGGATGGAGGCGGATAAAGT
TGCAGGACCACTTCTGCGCTCGGCCCTTCCGGCTGGCTGGTTTATTGCTGATAAATCTGGAGCCGGTGAG
CGTGGGTCTCGCGGTATCATTGCAGCACTGGGGCCAGATGGTAAGCCCTCCCGTATCGTAGTTATCTACA
CGACGGGGAGTCAGGCAACTATGGATGAACGAAATAGACAGATCGCTGAGATAGGTGCCTCACTGATTAA
GCATTGGTAACTGTCAGACCAAGTTTACTCATATATACTTTAGATTGATTTAAAACTTCATTTTTAATTT
AAAAGGATCTAGGTGAAGATCCTTTTTGATAATCTCATGACCAAAATCCCTTAACGTGAGTTTTCGTTCC
ACTGAGCGTCAGACCCCGTAGAAAAGATCAAAGGATCTTCTTGAGATCCTTTTTTTCTGCGCGTAATCTG
CTGCTTGCAAACAAAAAAACCACCGCTACCAGCGGTGGTTTGTTTGCCGGATCAAGAGCTACCAACTCTT
TTTCCGAAGGTAACTGGCTTCAGCAGAGCGCAGATACCAAATACTGTTCTTCTAGTGTAGCCGTAGTTAG
GCCACCACTTCAAGAACTCTGTAGCACCGCCTACATACCTCGCTCTGCTAATCCTGTTACCAGTGGCTGC
TGCCAGTGGCGATAAGTCGTGTCTTACCGGGTTGGACTCAAGACGATAGTTACCGGATAAGGCGCAGCGG
TCGGGCTGAACGGGGGGTTCGTGCACACAGCCCAGCTTGGAGCGAACGACCTACACCGAACTGAGATACC
TACAGCGTGAGCTATGAGAAAGCGCCACGCTTCCCGAAGGGAGAAAGGCGGACAGGTATCCGGTAAGCGG
CAGGGTCGGAACAGGAGAGCGCACGAGGGAGCTTCCAGGGGGAAACGCCTGGTATCTTTATAGTCCTGTC
GGGTTTCGCCACCTCTGACTTGAGCGTCGATTTTTGTGATGCTCGTCAGGGGGGCGGAGCCTATGGAAAA
ACGCCAGCAACGCGGCCTTTTTACGGTTCCTGGCCTTTTGCTGGCCTTTTGCTCACATGTTCTTTCCTGC
GTTATCCCCTGATTCTGTGGATAACCGTATTACCGCCTTTGAGTGAGCTGATACCGCTCGCCGCAGCCGA
ACGACCGAGCGCAGCGAGTCAGTGAGCGAGGAAGCGGAAGAGCGCCCAATACGCAAACCGCCTCTCCCCG
CGCGTTGGCCGATTCATTAATGCAGCTGGCACGACAGGTTTCCCGACTGGAAAGCGGGCAGTGAGCGCAA
CGCAATTAATGTGAGTTAGCTCACTCATTAGGCACCCCAGGCTTTACACTTTATGCTTCCGGCTCGTATG
TTGTGTGGAATTGTGAGCGGATAACAATTTCACACAGGAAACAGCTATGACCATGATTACGCCAAGCTTA
CCGCATCAGGAAATTGTAAGCGTTAATATTTTGTTAAAATTCGCGTTAAATTTTTGTTAAATCAGCTCAT
TTTTTAACCAATAGGCCGAAATCGGCAAAATCCCTTATAAATCAAAAGAATAGACCGAGATAGGGT
[37 nt withheld, positions 9027-9063]
AAAGAACGTGGACTCCAACGTCAAAGG
[49 nt withheld, positions 9091-9139]
T
[91 nt withheld, positions 9141-9231]
G
[124 nt withheld, positions 9233-9356]
CCATTCGC
Features (pLannotate 1.2.2; 28 found; start..end, strand, type, name):
      3..257     -  CDS            BRP1 (fragment): BRP1_YEAST - Protein predicted: Swiss-Prot protein existence level 4. From Saccharomyces cerevisiae (strain ATCC 204508 / S288c) (Baker's yeast).
    359..375     -  promoter       ARG4 promoter (fragment): S. cerevisiae ARG4
    480..563     +  CDS            YG007_YEAST: Protein predicted: Swiss-Prot protein existence level 4. From Saccharomyces cerevisiae (strain ATCC 204508 / S288c) (Baker's yeast).
    800..824     +  protein_bind   attB1: mutant version of attB; recombination site for the Gateway® BP reaction BP Clonase™
    828..1265    +  CDS            cEGFP (fragment): cEGFP is a basic (constitutively fluorescent) green fluorescent protein published in 2008, derived from Aequorea victoria.
   1275..2192    +  CDS            mglB (fragment): DGAL_ECOLI - Experimental evidence at protein level: Swiss-Prot protein existence level 1. This protein is involved in the active transport of galactose and glucose. It plays a role in the chemotaxis towards the two sugars by interacting with the trg chemoreceptor. From Escherichia coli (strain K12).
   2202..2477    +  CDS            cEGFP (fragment): cEGFP is a basic (constitutively fluorescent) green fluorescent protein published in 2008, derived from Aequorea victoria.
   2547..3242    +  CDS            mScarlet-I: mScarlet-I is a basic (constitutively fluorescent) red fluorescent protein published in 2016, derived from synthetic construct. It is reported to be a rapidly-maturing monomer with moderate acid sensitivity.
   3254..3278    -  protein_bind   attB2: mutant version of attB; recombination site for the Gateway® BP reaction BP Clonase™
   3306..3332    +  misc_feature   MCS (fragment): pBluescript multiple cloning site
   3341..3359    -  promoter       T7 promoter: promoter for bacteriophage T7 RNA polymerase
   3360..3503    +  CDS            ADH1 (fragment): ADH1_YEAST - Also known as ADC1. Experimental evidence at protein level: Swiss-Prot protein existence level 1. This isozyme preferentially catalyzes the conversion of primary unbranched alcohols to their corresponding aldehydes. Also shows activity toward secondary alcohols. From Saccharomyces cerevisiae (strain ATCC 204508 / S288c) (Baker's yeast).
   3507..3694    +  terminator     ADH1 terminator: S. cerevisiae ADH1; transcription terminator for the S. cerevisiae alcohol dehydrogenase 1 (ADH1) gene
   3702..3859    +  CDS            lacZα (fragment): LacZα fragment of β-galactosidase; lacZ fragment
   3865..3916    -  misc_feature   bom (fragment): basis of mobility region from pBR322
   3921..4004    +  CDS            RAF1 (fragment): RAF_YEAST - Experimental evidence at transcript level: Swiss-Prot protein existence level 2. Antagonizes transcriptional repression of recombinase FLP by REP1-REP2. May play a role in plasmid partitioning. From Saccharomyces cerevisiae (strain ATCC 204508 / S288c) (Baker's yeast).
   4158..5504    -  rep_origin     2μ ori: yeast 2μ plasmid origin of replication
   5509..5525    -  promoter       tet promoter (fragment): E. coli promoter for tetracycline efflux protein gene
   5615..6418    -  CDS            URA3: orotidine-5'-phosphate decarboxylase, required for uracil biosynthesis; S. cerevisiae URA3; yeast auxotrophic marker, counterselectable with 5-fluoroorotic acid (5-FOA)
   6419..6634    -  promoter       URA3 promoter: S. cerevisiae URA3
   6745..6849    +  promoter       AmpR promoter: bla
   6850..7710    +  CDS            AmpR: β-lactamase; bla; confers resistance to ampicillin, carbenicillin, and related antibiotics
   7881..8469    +  rep_origin     ori: high-copy-number ColE1/pMB1/pBR322/pUC origin of replication
   8652..8744    +  CDS            lacI (fragment): lac repressor; lacI; The lac repressor binds to the lac operator to inhibit transcription in E. coli. This inhibition can be relieved by adding lactose or isopropyl-β-D-thiogalactopyranoside (IPTG).
   8757..8778    +  protein_bind   CAP binding site: CAP binding activates transcription in the presence of cAMP. E. coli catabolite activator protein
   8793..8823    +  promoter       lac promoter: promoter for the E. coli lac operon
   8831..8847    +  protein_bind   lac operator: The lac repressor binds to the lac operator to inhibit transcription in E. coli. This inhibition can be relieved by adding lactose or isopropyl-β-D-thiogalactopyranoside (IPTG). lac repressor encoded by lacI
   8928..9356    -  rep_origin     f1 ori (sequence partly withheld): f1 bacteriophage origin of replication; arrow indicates direction of (+) strand synthesis
