[The description below was written by a language model from this plasmid's Addgene catalogue record and pLannotate feature annotations shown in this document.]
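Description:
TINGL-RR pDRF1 is a yeast episomal expression plasmid of about 9.4 kb built on the pDRF1-GW backbone, designed to express a ratiometric-reference version of an mTurquoise2-based glucose biosensor in Saccharomyces cerevisiae. It is a shuttle vector. In E. coli it is maintained at high copy through a ColE1/pUC-type origin with ampicillin resistance (AmpR), and in yeast it replicates from the 2μ origin and is selected by URA3 complementation of uracil auxotrophy, a marker that can also be counterselected with 5-FOA. An f1 origin and remnants of lac and pBluescript cloning elements are also present.

According to the catalogue entry, the insert is driven by the strong constitutive PMA1 promoter. The automated annotation does not label this promoter as such, although small yeast genomic fragments upstream of the insert probably belong to that region. Transcription ends at the ADH1 terminator. The open reading frame lies between the attB1 and attB2 Gateway sites and was reportedly cloned with NheI and NotI. The annotation shows the E. coli periplasmic glucose/galactose-binding protein MglB flanked by two fragments of an Aequorea-derived fluorescent protein. These are labelled as cEGFP by similarity but correspond to mTurquoise2 according to the record. This layout suggests a single-fluorophore sensor in which the sugar-binding domain is inserted into the fluorescent protein, so that glucose binding would alter its fluorescence. Downstream, an O2A self-cleaving peptide (not annotated) separates the sensor from ymScarletI, a yeast-adapted mScarlet-I. Both proteins therefore come from one transcript, and the red signal can serve as an expression reference for normalising the sensor readout. The construct is intended for measuring intracellular glucose in living yeast cells.
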