Addgene plasmid #226435: TINGL-RR pDRF1
Purpose: Expresses TINGL-RR (mTq2-based glucose sensor - O2A - ymScarletI) in yeast
Depositing lab: Bas Teusink. Depositing organization: Vrije Universiteit Amsterdam. Publication: An mTurquoise2-Based Glucose Biosensor. Botman D, Tielman A, Goedhart J, Teusink B. ACS Sens. 2026 Feb 2. doi: 10.1021/acssensors.5c03325. PubMed 41628445.
Backbone
  Vector backbone: pDRF1-GW
  Vector type: Yeast Expression
  Selectable markers: URA3
Growth in bacteria
  Bacterial resistance: Ampicillin, 100 μg/mL
  Growth temperature: 37°C
  Growth strain: DH5alpha
  Copy number: High Copy
Gene/Insert
  Gene/Insert name: TINGL-O2A-ymScarletI (alt names: TINGL-RR; mTq2-based glucose sensor-O2A-ymScarletI)
  Species: S. cerevisiae (budding yeast)
  Promoter: PMA1
  Cloning method: Restriction Enzyme; 5′ cloning site NheI (unknown if destroyed); 3′ cloning site NotI (unknown if destroyed)
  Sequencing primers: 5′ AACAATCGTTAATAATTAATTAATTGG; 3′ GAGTCACTTTAAAATTTGTATACAC
Terms and licenses: Academic/Nonprofit Terms; Industry Terms
Depositor comments: Please visit https://doi.org/10.1101/2024.11.29.626064 for bioRxiv preprint.
How to cite: TINGL-RR pDRF1 was a gift from Bas Teusink (Addgene plasmid # 226435 ; http://n2t.net/addgene:226435 ; RRID:Addgene_226435)
